Addgene plasmid #70224: pHRm-NLS-dCas9-GFP11x7-NLS
Purpose: Expresses NLS-dCas9-GFP11x7-NLS in mammalian cells
Depositing lab: Bo Huang. Depositing organization: University of California, San Francisco (UCSF). Publication: Versatile protein tagging in cells with split fluorescent protein. Kamiyama D, Sekine S, Barsi-Rhyne B, Hu J, Chen B, Gilbert LA, Ishikawa H, Leonetti MD, Marshall WF, Weissman JS, Huang B. Nat Commun. 2016 Mar 18;7:11046. doi: 10.1038/ncomms11046. PubMed 26988139.
Backbone
  Vector backbone: pHRdSV40-NLS-dCas9-24xGCN4_v4-NLS-P2A-BFP-dWPRE (addgene #60910)
  Backbone size w/o insert (bp): 8500
  Total vector size (bp): 14000
  Vector type: Mammalian Expression
Growth in bacteria
  Bacterial resistance: Ampicillin, 100 μg/mL
  Growth temperature: 37°C
  Growth strain: DH5alpha
  Copy number: High Copy
Gene/Insert
  Gene/Insert name: NLS-dCas9-GFP11x7-NLS (alt name: dCas9-GFP11x7)
  Species: Synthetic
  Insert size (bp): 5599
  Tag / fusion protein: GFP11x7 (C terminal on insert)
  Cloning method: Restriction Enzyme; 5′ cloning site BamHI (not destroyed); 3′ cloning site NotI (not destroyed)
  Sequencing primers: 5′ GCATGCATCTCAATTAGTC; 3′ CATAGCGTAAAAGGAGCAACA
Terms and licenses: Academic/Nonprofit Terms; Industry Terms: Not Available to Industry
Depositor comments: There is a stop codon found between 7xGFP11 and BFP. BFP expression is not necessary for the imaging system described in the associated publication.
How to cite: pHRm-NLS-dCas9-GFP11x7-NLS was a gift from Bo Huang (Addgene plasmid # 70224 ; http://n2t.net/addgene:70224 ; RRID:Addgene_70224)
