[The description below was written by a language model from this plasmid's Addgene catalogue record and pLannotate feature annotations shown in this document.]
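Description:
pHRm-NLS-dCas9-GFP11x7-NLS is a roughly 14 kb mammalian expression plasmid built on the pHR-family HIV-1 lentiviral transfer backbone, derived from a dCas9-SunTag (24xGCN4) parent construct. It is propagated in E. coli as a high-copy plasmid through a ColE1/pUC-type origin and selected with ampicillin via the β-lactamase gene. The annotated lentiviral elements include a truncated 5' LTR, the Ψ packaging signal with a gag fragment, the RRE for Rev-dependent RNA export, cPPT/CTS, a WPRE downstream of the payload, and a self-inactivating ΔU3 3' LTR. This arrangement would allow packaging into lentiviral particles, although the catalogue lists the vector simply as mammalian expression. Outside the LTRs the backbone carries legacy pieces such as an SV40 promoter with E. coli gpt fragments, SV40 small t intron and poly(A) sequences, and remnants of tetracycline resistance, rop and bom.

The payload, cloned between BamHI and NotI, sits downstream of an SV40 early promoter. It encodes Streptococcus pyogenes Cas9, described in the record as the nuclease-dead dCas9 form, flanked by nuclear localization signals and fused at its C terminus to seven tandem copies of GFP11, the eleventh β-strand of superfolder GFP. Each GFP11 repeat can bind a separately expressed GFP(1-10) fragment to reconstitute fluorescent GFP, so one dCas9 molecule recruits multiple fluorophores and gives an amplified signal. A TagBFP coding sequence inherited from the parent vector remains downstream, but the depositor notes a stop codon between the GFP11 array and BFP and states that BFP expression is not needed. The construct comes from work on split fluorescent protein tagging and serves in that imaging system; guide RNA and GFP(1-10) are not encoded here and would need to be supplied separately.
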