Features (pLannotate 1.2.2; 33 found; start..end, strand, type, name):
     17..52      -  CDS            rop (fragment): Rop protein, which maintains plasmids at low copy number; rop
    147..251     +  promoter       AmpR promoter: bla
    252..1112    +  CDS            AmpR: β-lactamase; bla; confers resistance to ampicillin, carbenicillin, and related antibiotics
   1283..1871    +  rep_origin     ori: high-copy-number ColE1/pMB1/pBR322/pUC origin of replication
   2054..2110    +  CDS            lacI (fragment): lac repressor; lacI; The lac repressor binds to the lac operator to inhibit transcription in E. coli. This inhibition can be relieved by adding lactose or isopropyl-β-D-thiogalactopyranoside (IPTG).
   2117..2446    +  promoter       SV40 promoter: SV40 enhancer and early promoter
   2646..2765    +  CDS            gpt (fragment): XGPT_ECOLI - Also known as gpp, gxu. Experimental evidence at protein level: Swiss-Prot protein existence level 1. Purine salvage pathway enzyme that catalyzes the transfer of the ribosyl-5-phosphate group from 5-phospho-alpha-D-ribose 1- diphosphate (PRPP) to the N9 position of the 6-oxopurines guanine and xanthine to form the corresponding ribonucleotides GMP (guanosine 5'- monophosphate) and XMP (xanthosine 5'-monophosphate), with the release of PPi. To a lesser extent, also acts on hypoxanthine (PubMed:9100006, PubMed:3886014). Does not ribophosphorylate adenine (PubMed:3886014). From Esch
   2765..3100    +  CDS            gpt (fragment): XGPT_ECOLI - Also known as gpp, gxu. Experimental evidence at protein level: Swiss-Prot protein existence level 1. Purine salvage pathway enzyme that catalyzes the transfer of the ribosyl-5-phosphate group from 5-phospho-alpha-D-ribose 1- diphosphate (PRPP) to the N9 position of the 6-oxopurines guanine and xanthine to form the corresponding ribonucleotides GMP (guanosine 5'- monophosphate) and XMP (xanthosine 5'-monophosphate), with the release of PPi. To a lesser extent, also acts on hypoxanthine (PubMed:9100006, PubMed:3886014). Does not ribophosphorylate adenine (PubMed:3886014). From Esch
   3195..3500    +  CDS            frsA (fragment): FRSA_ECOLI - Also known as yafA. Experimental evidence at protein level: Swiss-Prot protein existence level 1. Catalyzes the hydrolysis of esters (PubMed:15808744). Displays esterase activity toward pNP-butyrate (PubMed:15808744). May stimulate mixed-acid fermentation by acting as a fermentation/respiration switch that down-regulates respiration and up- regulates fermentation rates (PubMed:15169777). From Escherichia coli (strain K12).
   3504..3578    +  CDS            small t antigen (fragment): SV40 (simian virus 40) small t antigen
   3580..3645    +  intron         small t intron: SV40 (simian virus 40) small t antigen intron
   3775..3795    +  CDS            SV40 NLS: nuclear localization signal of SV40 (simian virus 40) large T antigen
   4114..4197    +  CDS            large T antigen (fragment): large T antigen from SV40 (simian virus 40)
   4220..4354    +  polyA_signal   SV40 poly(A) signal: SV40 polyadenylation signal
   4521..4850    +  CDS            nef (fragment): NEF_HV1BR - Experimental evidence at protein level: Swiss-Prot protein existence level 1. Extracellular Nef protein targets CD4(+) T-lymphocytes for apoptosis by interacting with CXCR4 surface receptors (PubMed:14990729). From Human immunodeficiency virus type 1 group M subtype B (isolate BRU/LAI) (HIV-1).
   4898..5155    +  LTR            5' LTR (truncated): truncated 5' long terminal repeat (LTR) from HIV-1
   5202..5327    +  misc_feature   HIV-1 Ψ: packaging signal of human immunodeficiency virus type 1
   5311..5649    +  CDS            HIV-1 gag (fragment): gag protein from human immunodeficiency virus 1; gag
   5824..6057    +  misc_feature   RRE: The Rev response element (RRE) of HIV-1 allows for Rev-dependent mRNA export from the nucleus to the cytoplasm.
   6434..6534    +  CDS            Rev (fragment): human immunodeficiency virus 1 (HIV-1) Rev protein; rev; enhances nuclear export of unspliced and incompletely spliced viral mRNAs
   6571..6688    +  misc_feature   cPPT/CTS: central polypurine tract and central termination sequence of HIV-1
   6725..6748    -  misc_feature   MCS (fragment): pBluescript multiple cloning site
   6751..6961    +  promoter       SV40 promoter: SV40 early promoter
   7025..7045    +  misc_feature   MCS (fragment): multiple cloning site
   7052..11155   +  CDS            Cas9: Cas9 (Csn1) endonuclease from the Streptococcus pyogenes Type II CRISPR/Cas system generates RNA-guided double strand breaks in DNA
  11294..11719   +  CDS            GFP11x7: seven tandem copies of the 11th β-strand of superfolder GFP each GFP11 associates with GFP(1-10), consisting of the first 10 β-strands, to reconstitute fluorescent GFP (Kamiyama et al., 2016)
  11841..12539   +  CDS            TagBFP: TagBFP is a basic (constitutively fluorescent) blue fluorescent protein published in 2008, derived from Entacmaea quadricolor. It is reported to be a very rapidly-maturing monomer with very low acid sensitivity.
  12591..13179   +  misc_feature   WPRE: woodchuck hepatitis virus posttranscriptional regulatory element
  13205..13276   +  CDS            nef (fragment): NEF_HV1Z2 - Experimental evidence at protein level: Swiss-Prot protein existence level 1. Extracellular Nef protein targets CD4(+) T-lymphocytes for apoptosis by interacting with CXCR4 surface receptors. From Human immunodeficiency virus type 1 group M subtype D (isolate Z2/CDC-Z34) (HIV-1).
  13278..13511   +  LTR            3' LTR (ΔU3): self-inactivating 3' long terminal repeat (LTR) from HIV-1
  13536..13554   -  promoter       SP6 promoter: promoter for bacteriophage SP6 RNA polymerase
  13782..14061   +  CDS            TcR (fragment): tetracycline efflux protein; tet; confers resistance to tetracycline
  14062..14110   -  misc_feature   bom (fragment): basis of mobility region from pBR322
>Addgene plasmid #70224 | pHRm-NLS-dCas9-GFP11x7-NLS | addgene full sequence | sequence record 147472 | Addgene NGS result
CCGGGAGCTGCATGTGTCAGAGGTTTTCACCGTCATCACCGAAACGCGCGAGACGAAAGGGCCTCGTGAT
ACGCCTATTTTTATAGGTTAATGTCATGATAATAATGGTTTCTTAGACGTCAGGTGGCACTTTTCGGGGA
AATGTGCGCGGAACCCCTATTTGTTTATTTTTCTAAATACATTCAAATATGTATCCGCTCATGAGACAAT
AACCCTGATAAATGCTTCAATAATATTGAAAAAGGAAGAGTATGAGTATTCAACATTTCCGTGTCGCCCT
TATTCCCTTTTTTGCGGCATTTTGCCTTCCTGTTTTTGCTCACCCAGAAACGCTGGTGAAAGTAAAAGAT
GCTGAAGATCAGTTGGGTGCACGAGTGGGTTACATCGAACTGGATCTCAACAGCGGTAAGATCCTTGAGA
GTTTTCGCCCCGAAGAACGTTTTCCAATGATGAGCACTTTTAAAGTTCTGCTATGTGGCGCGGTATTATC
CCGTATTGACGCCGGGCAAGAGCAACTCGGTCGCCGCATACACTATTCTCAGAATGACTTGGTTGAGTAC
TCACCAGTCACAGAAAAGCATCTTACGGATGGCATGACAGTAAGAGAATTATGCAGTGCTGCCATAACCA
TGAGTGATAACACTGCGGCCAACTTACTTCTGACAACGATCGGAGGACCGAAGGAGCTAACCGCTTTTTT
GCACAACATGGGGGATCATGTAACTCGCCTTGATCGTTGGGAACCGGAGCTGAATGAAGCCATACCAAAC
GACGAGCGTGACACCACGATGCCTGTAGCAATGGCAACAACGTTGCGCAAACTATTAACTGGCGAACTAC
TTACTCTAGCTTCCCGGCAACAATTAATAGACTGGATGGAGGCGGATAAAGTTGCAGGACCACTTCTGCG
CTCGGCCCTTCCGGCTGGCTGGTTTATTGCTGATAAATCTGGAGCCGGTGAGCGTGGGTCTCGCGGTATC
ATTGCAGCACTGGGGCCAGATGGTAAGCCCTCCCGTATCGTAGTTATCTACACGACGGGGAGTCAGGCAA
CTATGGATGAACGAAATAGACAGATCGCTGAGATAGGTGCCTCACTGATTAAGCATTGGTAACTGTCAGA
CCAAGTTTACTCATATATACTTTAGATTGATTTAAAACTTCATTTTTAATTTAAAAGGATCTAGGTGAAG
ATCCTTTTTGATAATCTCATGACCAAAATCCCTTAACGTGAGTTTTCGTTCCACTGAGCGTCAGACCCCG
TAGAAAAGATCAAAGGATCTTCTTGAGATCCTTTTTTTCTGCGCGTAATCTGCTGCTTGCAAACAAAAAA
ACCACCGCTACCAGCGGTGGTTTGTTTGCCGGATCAAGAGCTACCAACTCTTTTTCCGAAGGTAACTGGC
TTCAGCAGAGCGCAGATACCAAATACTGTTCTTCTAGTGTAGCCGTAGTTAGGCCACCACTTCAAGAACT
CTGTAGCACCGCCTACATACCTCGCTCTGCTAATCCTGTTACCAGTGGCTGCTGCCAGTGGCGATAAGTC
GTGTCTTACCGGGTTGGACTCAAGACGATAGTTACCGGATAAGGCGCAGCGGTCGGGCTGAACGGGGGGT
TCGTGCACACAGCCCAGCTTGGAGCGAACGACCTACACCGAACTGAGATACCTACAGCGTGAGCTATGAG
AAAGCGCCACGCTTCCCGAAGGGAGAAAGGCGGACAGGTATCCGGTAAGCGGCAGGGTCGGAACAGGAGA
GCGCACGAGGGAGCTTCCAGGGGGAAACGCCTGGTATCTTTATAGTCCTGTCGGGTTTCGCCACCTCTGA
CTTGAGCGTCGATTTTTGTGATGCTCGTCAGGGGGGCGGAGCCTATGGAAAAACGCCAGCAACGCGGCCT
TTTTACGGTTCCTGGCCTTTTGCTGGCCTTTTGCTCACATGTTCTTTCCTGCGTTATCCCCTGATTCTGT
GGATAACCGTATTACCGCCTTTGAGTGAGCTGATACCGCTCGCCGCAGCCGAACGACCGAGCGCAGCGAG
TCAGTGAGCGAGGAAGCGGAAGAGCGCCCAATACGCAAACCGCCTCTCCCCGCGCGTTGGCCGATTCATT
AATGCAGCTGTGGAATGTGTGTCAGTTAGGGTGTGGAAAGTCCCCAGGCTCCCCAGCAGGCAGAAGTATG
CAAAGCATGCATCTCAATTAGTCAGCAACCAGGTGTGGAAAGTCCCCAGGCTCCCCAGCAGGCAGAAGTA
TGCAAAGCATGCATCTCAATTAGTCAGCAACCATAGTCCCGCCCCTAACTCCGCCCATCCCGCCCCTAAC
TCCGCCCAGTTCCGCCCATTCTCCGCCCCATGGCTGACTAATTTTTTTTATTTATGCAGAGGCCGAGGCC
GCCTCGGCCTCTGAGCTATTCCAGAAGTAGTGAGGAGGCTTTTTTGGAGGCCTAGGCTTTTGCAAAAAGC
TTGGACACAAGACAGGCTTGCGAGATATGTTTGAGAATACCACTTTATCCCGCGTCAGGGAGAGGCAGTG
CGTAAAAAGACGCGGACTCATGTGAAATACTGGTTTTTAGTGCGCCAGATCTCTATAATCTCGCGCAACC
TATTTTCCCCTCGAACACTTTTTAAGCCGTAGATAAACAGGCTGGGACACTTCACATGAGCGAAAAATAC
ATCGTCACCTGGGACATGTTGCAGATCCATGCACGTAAACTCGCAAGCCGACTGATGCCTTCTGAACAAT
GGAAAGGCATTATTGCCGTAAGCCGTGGCGGTCTGTACCGGGTGCGTTACTGGCGCGTGAACTGGGTATT
CGTCATGTCGATACCGTTTGTATTTCCAGCTACGATCACGACAACCAGCGCGAGCTTAAAGTGCTGAAAC
GCGCAGAAGGCGATGGCGAAGGCTTCATCGTTATTGATGACCTGGTGGATACCGGTGGTACTGCGGTTGC
GATTCGTGAAATGTATCCAAAAGCGCACTTTGTCACCATCTTCGCAAAACCGGCTGGTCGTCCGCTGGTT
GATGACTATGTTGTTGATATCCCGCAAGATACCTGGATTGAACAGCCGTGGGATATGGGCGTCGTATTCG
TCCCGCCAATCTCCGGTCGCTAATCTTTTCAACGCCTGGCACTGCCGGGCGTTGTTCTTTTTAACTTCAG
GCGGGTTACAATAGTTTCCAGTAAGTATTCTGGAGGCTGCATCCATGACACAGGCAAACCTGAGCGAAAC
CCTGTTCAAACCCCGCTTTAAACATCCTGAAACCTCGACGCTAGTCCGCCGCTTTAATCACGGCGCACAA
CCGCCTGTGCAGTCGGCCCTTGATGGTAAAACCATCCCTCACTGGTATCGCATGATTAACCGTCTGATGT
GGATCTGGCGCGGCATTGACCCACGCGAAATCCTCGACGTCCAGGCACGTATTGTGATGAGCGATGCCGA
ACGTACCGACGATGATTTATACGATACGGTGATTGGCTACCGTGGCGGCAACTGGATTTATGAGTGGGCC
CCGGATCTTTGTGAAGGAACCTTACTTCTGTGGTGTGACATAATTGGACAAACTACCTACAGAGATTTAA
AGCTCTAAGGTAAATATAAAATTTTTAAGTGTATAATGTGTTAAACTACTGATTCTAATTGTTTGTGTAT
TTTAGATTCCAACCTATGGAACTGATGAATGGGAGCAGTGGTGGAATGCCTTTAATGAGGAAAACCTGTT
TTGCTCAGAAGAAATGCCATCTAGTGATGATGAGGCTACTGCTGACTCTCAACATTCTACTCCTCCAAAA
AAGAAGAGAAAGGTAGAAGACCCCAAGGACTTTCCTTCAGAATTGCTAAGTTTTTTGAGTCATGCTGTGT
TTAGTAATAGAACTCTTGCTTGCTTTGCTATTTACACCACAAAGGAAAAAGCTGCACTGCTATACAAGAA
AATTATGGAAAAATATTCTGTAACCTTTATAAGTAGGCATAACAGTTATAATCATAACATACTGTTTTTT
CTTACTCCACACAGGCATAGAGTGTCTGCTATTAATAACTATGCTCAAAAATTGTGTACCTTTAGCTTTT
TAATTTGTAAAGGGGTTAATAAGGAATATTTGATGTATAGTGCCTTGACTAGAGATCATAATCAGCCATA
CCACATTTGTAGAGGTTTTACTTGCTTTAAAAAACCTCCCACACCTCCCCCTGAACCTGAAACATAAAAT
GAATGCAATTGTTGTTGTTAACTTGTTTATTGCAGCTTATAATGGTTACAAATAAAGCAATAGCATCACA
AATTTCACAAATAAAGCATTTTTTTCACTGCATTCTAGTTGTGGTTTGTCCAAACTCATCAATGTATCTT
ATCATGTCTGGATCAACTGGATAACTCAAGCTAACCAAAATCATCCCAAACTTCCCACCCCATACCCTAT
TACCACTGCCAATTACCTGTGGTTTCATTTACTCTAAACCTGTGATTCCTCTGAATTATTTTCATTTTAA
AGAAATTGTATTTGTTAAATATGTACTACAAACTTAGTAGTTGGAAGGGCTAATTCACTCCCAAAGAAGA
CAAGATATCCTTGATCTGTGGATCTACCACACACAAGGCTACTTCCCTGATTAGCAGAACTACACACCAG
GGCCAGGGGTCAGATATCCACTGACCTTTGGATGGTGCTACAAGCTAGTACCAGTTGAGCCAGATAAGGT
AGAAGAGGCCAATAAAGGAGAGAACACCAGCTTGTTACACCCTGTGAGCCTGCATGGGATGGATGACCCG
GAGAGAGAAGTGTTAGAGTGGAGGTTTGACAGCCGCCTAGCATTTCATCACGTGGCCCGAGAGCTGCATC
CGGAGTACTTCAAGAACTGCTGATATCGAGCTTGCTACAAGGGACTTTCCGCTGGGGACTTTCCAGGGAG
GCGTGGCCTGGGCGGGACTGGGGAGTGGCGAGCCCTCAGATCCTGCATATAAGCAGCTGCTTTTTGCCTG
TACTGGGTCTCTCTGGTTAGACCAGATCTGAGCCTGGGAGCTCTCTGGCTAACTAGGGAACCCACTGCTT
AAGCCTCAATAAAGCTTGCCTTGAGTGCTTCAAGTAGTGTGTGCCCGTCTGTTGTGTGACTCTGGTAACT
AGAGATCCCTCAGACCCTTTTAGTCAGTGTGGAAAATCTCTAGCAGTGGCGCCCGAACAGGGACTTGAAA
GCGAAAGGGAAACCAGAGGAGCTCTCTCGACGCAGGACTCGGCTTGCTGAAGCGCGCACGGCAAGAGGCG
AGGGGCGGCGACTGGTGAGTACGCCAAAAATTTTGACTAGCGGAGGCTAGAAGGAGAGAGATGGGTGCGA
GAGCGTCAGTATTAAGCGGGGGAGAATTAGATCGCGATGGGAAAAAATTCGGTTAAGGCCAGGGGGAAAG
AAAAAATATAAATTAAAACATATAGTATGGGCAAGCAGGGAGCTAGAACGATTCGCAGTTAATCCTGGCC
TGTTAGAAACATCAGAAGGCTGTAGACAAATACTGGGACAGCTACAACCATCCCTTCAGACAGGATCAGA
AGAACTTAGATCATTATATAATACAGTAGCAACCCTCTATTGTGTGCATCAAAGGATAGAGATAAAAGAC
ACCAAGGAAGCTTTAGACAAGATAGAGGAAGAGCAAAACAAAAGTAAGACCACCGCACAGCAAGCGGCCG
GCCGCTGATCTTCAGACCTGGAGGAGGAGATATGAGGGACAATTGGAGAAGTGAATTATATAAATATAAA
GTAGTAAAAATTGAACCATTAGGAGTAGCACCCACCAAGGCAAAGAGAAGAGTGGTGCAGAGAGAAAAAA
GAGCAGTGGGAATAGGAGCTTTGTTCCTTGGGTTCTTGGGAGCAGCAGGAAGCACTATGGGCGCAGCGTC
AATGACGCTGACGGTACAGGCCAGACAATTATTGTCTGGTATAGTGCAGCAGCAGAACAATTTGCTGAGG
GCTATTGAGGCGCAACAGCATCTGTTGCAACTCACAGTCTGGGGCATCAAGCAGCTCCAGGCAAGAATCC
TGGCTGTGGAAAGATACCTAAAGGATCAACAGCTCCTGGGGATTTGGGGTTGCTCTGGAAAACTCATTTG
CACCACTGCTGTGCCTTGGAATGCTAGTTGGAGTAATAAATCTCTGGAACAGATTTGGAATCACACGACC
TGGATGGAGTGGGACAGAGAAATTAACAATTACACAAGCTTAATACACTCCTTAATTGAAGAATCGCAAA
ACCAGCAAGAAAAGAATGAACAAGAATTATTGGAATTAGATAAATGGGCAAGTTTGTGGAATTGGTTTAA
CATAACAAATTGGCTGTGGTATATAAAATTATTCATAATGATAGTAGGAGGCTTGGTAGGTTTAAGAATA
GTTTTTGCTGTACTTTCTATAGTGAATAGAGTTAGGCAGGGATATTCACCATTATCGTTTCAGACCCACC
TCCCAACCCCGAGGGGACCCGACAGGCCCGAAGGAATAGAAGAAGAAGGTGGAGAGAGAGACAGAGACAG
ATCCATTCGATTAGTGAACGGATCTCGACGGTATCGCCAAATGGCAGTATTCATCCACAATTTTAAAAGA
AAAGGGGGGATTGGGGGGTACAGTGCAGGGGAAAGAATAGTAGACATAATAGCAACAGACATACAAACTA
AAGAATTACAAAAACAAATTACAAAAATTCAAAATTTTCGGGTTTATTACAGGGACAGCAGAGATCCAGT
TTGGATCGATAAGCTTGATATCGAATTCAGGCAGGCAGAAGTATGCAAAGCATGCATCTCAATTAGTCAG
CAACCATAGTCCCGCCCCTAACTCCGCCCATCCCGCCCCTAACTCCGCCCAGTTCCGCCCATTCTCCGCC
CCATGGCTGACTAATTTTTTTTATTTATGCAGAGGCCGAGGCCGCCTCTGCCTCTGAGCTATTCCAGAAG
TAGTGAGGAGGCTTTTTTGGAGGCCTAGGCTACGCGCGCCACCATGCCCAAGAAGAAGCGCAAGGTGGGA
CGCGTCTGCAGGATATCAAGCTTGCGGTACCGCGGGCCCGGGATCGCCACCATGGACAAGAAGTACAGCA
TCGGCCTGGCCATCGGCACCAACTCTGTGGGCTGGGCCGTGATCACCGACGAGTACAAGGTGCCCAGCAA
GAAATTCAAGGTGCTGGGCAACACCGACCGGCACAGCATCAAGAAGAACCTGATCGGCGCCCTGCTGTTC
GACAGCGGAGAAACAGCCGAGGCCACCCGGCTGAAGAGAACCGCCAGAAGAAGATACACCAGACGGAAGA
ACCGGATCTGCTATCTGCAAGAGATCTTCAGCAACGAGATGGCCAAGGTGGACGACAGCTTCTTCCACAG
ACTGGAAGAGTCCTTCCTGGTGGAAGAGGATAAGAAGCACGAGCGGCACCCCATCTTCGGCAACATCGTG
GACGAGGTGGCCTACCACGAGAAGTACCCCACCATCTACCACCTGAGAAAGAAACTGGTGGACAGCACCG
ACAAGGCCGACCTGCGGCTGATCTATCTGGCCCTGGCCCACATGATCAAGTTCCGGGGCCACTTCCTGAT
CGAGGGCGACCTGAACCCCGACAACAGCGACGTGGACAAGCTGTTCATCCAGCTGGTGCAGACCTACAAC
CAGCTGTTCGAGGAAAACCCCATCAACGCCAGCGGCGTGGACGCCAAGGCCATCCTGTCTGCCAGACTGA
GCAAGAGCAGACGGCTGGAAAATCTGATCGCCCAGCTGCCCGGCGAGAAGAAGAATGGCCTGTTCGGCAA
CCTGATTGCCCTGAGCCTGGGCCTGACCCCCAACTTCAAGAGCAACTTCGACCTGGCCGAGGATGCCAAA
CTGCAGCTGAGCAAGGACACCTACGACGACGACCTGGACAACCTGCTGGCCCAGATCGGCGACCAGTACG
CCGACCTGTTTCTGGCCGCCAAGAACCTGTCCGACGCCATCCTGCTGAGCGACATCCTGAGAGTGAACAC
CGAGATCACCAAGGCCCCCCTGAGCGCCTCTATGATCAAGAGATACGACGAGCACCACCAGGACCTGACC
CTGCTGAAAGCTCTCGTGCGGCAGCAGCTGCCTGAGAAGTACAAAGAGATTTTCTTCGACCAGAGCAAGA
ACGGCTACGCCGGCTACATCGATGGCGGAGCCAGCCAGGAAGAGTTCTACAAGTTCATCAAGCCCATCCT
GGAAAAGATGGACGGCACCGAGGAACTGCTCGTGAAGCTGAACAGAGAGGACCTGCTGCGGAAGCAGCGG
ACCTTCGACAACGGCAGCATCCCCCACCAGATCCACCTGGGAGAGCTGCACGCCATTCTGCGGCGGCAGG
AAGATTTTTACCCATTCCTGAAGGACAACCGGGAAAAGATCGAGAAGATCCTGACCTTCCGCATCCCCTA
CTACGTGGGCCCTCTGGCCAGGGGAAACAGCAGATTCGCCTGGATGACCAGAAAGAGCGAGGAAACCATC
ACCCCCTGGAACTTCGAGGAAGTGGTGGACAAGGGCGCCAGCGCCCAGAGCTTCATCGAGCGGATGACCA
ACTTCGATAAGAACCTGCCCAACGAGAAGGTGCTGCCCAAGCACAGCCTGCTGTACGAGTACTTCACCGT
GTACAACGAGCTGACCAAAGTGAAATACGTGACCGAGGGAATGAGAAAGCCCGCCTTCCTGAGCGGCGAG
CAGAAAAAAGCCATCGTGGACCTGCTGTTCAAGACCAACCGGAAAGTGACCGTGAAGCAGCTGAAAGAGG
ACTACTTCAAGAAAATCGAGTGCTTCGACTCCGTGGAAATCTCCGGCGTGGAAGATCGGTTCAACGCCTC
CCTGGGCACATACCACGATCTGCTGAAAATTATCAAGGACAAGGACTTCCTGGACAATGAGGAAAACGAG
GACATTCTGGAAGATATCGTGCTGACCCTGACACTGTTTGAGGACAGAGAGATGATCGAGGAACGGCTGA
AAACCTATGCCCACCTGTTCGACGACAAAGTGATGAAGCAGCTGAAGCGGCGGAGATACACCGGCTGGGG
CAGGCTGAGCCGGAAGCTGATCAACGGCATCCGGGACAAGCAGTCCGGCAAGACAATCCTGGATTTCCTG
AAGTCCGACGGCTTCGCCAACAGAAACTTCATGCAGCTGATCCACGACGACAGCCTGACCTTTAAAGAGG
ACATCCAGAAAGCCCAGGTGTCCGGCCAGGGCGATAGCCTGCACGAGCACATTGCCAATCTGGCCGGCAG
CCCCGCCATTAAGAAGGGCATCCTGCAGACAGTGAAGGTGGTGGACGAGCTCGTGAAAGTGATGGGCCGG
CACAAGCCCGAGAACATCGTGATCGAAATGGCCAGAGAGAACCAGACCACCCAGAAGGGACAGAAGAACA
GCCGCGAGAGAATGAAGCGGATCGAAGAGGGCATCAAAGAGCTGGGCAGCCAGATCCTGAAAGAACACCC
CGTGGAAAACACCCAGCTGCAGAACGAGAAGCTGTACCTGTACTACCTGCAGAATGGGCGGGATATGTAC
GTGGACCAGGAACTGGACATCAACCGGCTGTCCGACTACGATGTGGACGCTATCGTGCCTCAGAGCTTTC
TGAAGGACGACTCCATCGATAACAAAGTGCTGACTCGGAGCGACAAGAACCGGGGCAAGAGCGACAACGT
GCCCTCCGAAGAGGTCGTGAAGAAGATGAAGAACTACTGGCGCCAGCTGCTGAATGCCAAGCTGATTACC
CAGAGGAAGTTCGACAATCTGACCAAGGCCGAGAGAGGCGGCCTGAGCGAACTGGATAAGGCCGGCTTCA
TCAAGAGACAGCTGGTGGAAACCCGGCAGATCACAAAGCACGTGGCACAGATCCTGGACTCCCGGATGAA
CACTAAGTACGACGAGAACGACAAACTGATCCGGGAAGTGAAAGTGATCACCCTGAAGTCCAAGCTGGTG
TCCGATTTCCGGAAGGATTTCCAGTTTTACAAAGTGCGCGAGATCAACAACTACCACCACGCCCACGACG
CCTACCTGAACGCCGTCGTGGGAACCGCCCTGATCAAAAAGTACCCTAAGCTGGAAAGCGAGTTCGTGTA
CGGCGACTACAAGGTGTACGACGTGCGGAAGATGATCGCCAAGAGCGAGCAGGAAATCGGCAAGGCTACC
GCCAAGTACTTCTTCTACAGCAACATCATGAACTTTTTCAAGACCGAGATTACCCTGGCCAACGGCGAGA
TCCGGAAGCGGCCTCTGATCGAGACAAACGGCGAAACAGGCGAGATCGTGTGGGATAAGGGCCGGGACTT
TGCCACCGTGCGGAAAGTGCTGTCTATGCCCCAAGTGAATATCGTGAAAAAGACCGAGGTGCAGACAGGC
GGCTTCAGCAAAGAGTCTATCCTGCCCAAGAGGAACAGCGACAAGCTGATCGCCAGAAAGAAGGACTGGG
ACCCTAAGAAGTACGGCGGCTTCGACAGCCCCACCGTGGCCTATTCTGTGCTGGTGGTGGCCAAAGTGGA
AAAGGGCAAGTCCAAGAAACTGAAGAGTGTGAAAGAGCTGCTGGGGATCACCATCATGGAAAGAAGCAGC
TTCGAGAAGAATCCCATCGACTTTCTGGAAGCCAAGGGCTACAAAGAAGTGAAAAAGGACCTGATCATCA
AGCTGCCTAAGTACTCCCTGTTCGAGCTGGAAAACGGCCGGAAGAGAATGCTGGCCTCTGCCGGCGAACT
GCAGAAGGGAAACGAACTGGCCCTGCCCTCCAAATATGTGAACTTCCTGTACCTGGCCAGCCACTATGAG
AAGCTGAAGGGCTCCCCCGAGGATAATGAGCAGAAACAGCTGTTTGTGGAACAGCACAAACACTACCTGG
ACGAGATCATCGAGCAGATCAGCGAGTTCTCCAAGAGAGTGATCCTGGCCGACGCTAATCTGGACAAGGT
GCTGAGCGCCTACAACAAGCACAGAGACAAGCCTATCAGAGAGCAGGCCGAGAATATCATCCACCTGTTT
ACCCTGACCAATCTGGGAGCCCCTGCCGCCTTCAAGTACTTTGACACCACCATCGACCGGAAGAGGTACA
CCAGCACCAAAGAGGTGCTGGACGCCACCCTGATCCACCAGAGCATCACCGGCCTGTACGAGACACGGAT
CGACCTGTCTCAGCTGGGAGGCGACGCCTATCCCTATGACGTGCCCGATTATGCCAGCCTGGGCAGCGGC
TCCCCCAAGAAAAAACGCAAGGTGGAAGATCCTAAGAAAAAGCGGAAAGTGGACGGCATTGGTAGTGGGA
GCAACGGCAGCAGCGGATCCATGCGTGACCACATGGTCCTTCATGAGTATGTAAATGCTGCTGGGATTAC
AGGTGGCTCTGGAGGTAGAGATCATATGGTTCTCCACGAATACGTTAACGCCGCAGGCATCACTGGCGGT
AGTGGAGGACGCGACCATATGGTACTACATGAATATGTCAATGCAGCCGGAATAACCGGAGGGTCCGGAG
GCCGGGATCACATGGTGCTGCATGAGTATGTGAACGCGGCGGGTATAACTGGTGGGTCGGGCGGACGAGA
CCATATGGTGCTTCACGAATACGTAAACGCAGCTGGCATTACTGGCGGATCAGGTGGCAGGGATCACATG
GTACTCCATGAGTACGTGAACGCTGCTGGAATCACAGGCGGTAGCGGCGGTCGGGACCATATGGTCCTGC
ACGAATATGTCAATGCTGCCGGTATCACCGCGGCCGCAAGGTGGAGGTGGACCCAAGAAGAAGCGCAAGG
TGGGAAGCGGAGCTACTAACTTCAGCCTGCTGAAGCAGGCTGGAGACGTGGAGGAGAACCCTGGACCTGC
ACCAGGAAGTATGAGCGAGCTGATTAAGGAGAACATGCACATGAAGCTGTACATGGAGGGCACCGTGGAC
AACCATCACTTCAAGTGCACATCCGAGGGCGAAGGCAAGCCCTACGAGGGCACCCAGACCATGAGAATCA
AGGTGGTCGAGGGCGGCCCTCTCCCCTTCGCCTTCGACATCCTGGCTACTAGCTTCCTCTACGGCAGCAA
GACCTTCATCAACCACACCCAGGGCATCCCCGACTTCTTCAAGCAGTCCTTCCCTGAGGGCTTCACATGG
GAGAGAGTCACCACATACGAAGACGGGGGCGTGCTGACCGCTACCCAGGACACCAGCCTCCAGGACGGCT
GCCTCATCTACAACGTCAAGATCAGAGGGGTGAACTTCACATCCAACGGCCCTGTGATGCAGAAGAAAAC
ACTCGGCTGGGAGGCCTTCACCGAGACGCTGTACCCCGCTGACGGCGGCCTGGAAGGCAGAAACGACATG
GCCCTGAAGCTCGTGGGCGGGAGCCATCTGATCGCAAACATCAAGACCACATATAGATCCAAGAAACCCG
CTAAGAACCTCAAGATGCCTGGCGTCTACTATGTGGACTACAGACTGGAAAGAATCAAGGAGGCCAACAA
CGAGACCTACGTCGAGCAGCACGAGGTGGCAGTGGCCAGATACTGCGACCTCCCTAGCAAACTGGGGCAC
AAGCTTAATGGTGGAGGTCCAAAAAAGAAAAGGAAGGTCTAACCTGCAGGGCTTATCGATAATCAACCTC
TGGATTACAAAATTTGTGAAAGATTGACTGGTATTCTTAACTATGTTGCTCCTTTTACGCTATGTGGATA
CGCTGCTTTAATGCCTTTGTATCATGCTATTGCTTCCCGTATGGCTTTCATTTTCTCCTCCTTGTATAAA
TCCTGGTTGCTGTCTCTTTATGAGGAGTTGTGGCCCGTTGTCAGGCAACGTGGCGTGGTGTGCACTGTGT
TTGCTGACGCAACCCCCACTGGTTGGGGCATTGCCACCACCTGTCAGCTCCTTTCCGGGACTTTCGCTTT
CCCCCTCCCTATTGCCACGGCGGAACTCATCGCCGCCTGCCTTGCCCGCTGCTGGACAGGGGCTCGGCTG
TTGGGCACTGACAATTCCGTGGTGTTGTCGGGGAAATCATCGTCCTTTCCTTGGCTGCTCGCCTGTGTTG
CCACCTGGATTCTGCGCGGGACGTCCTTCTGCTACGTCCCTTCGGCCCTCAATCCAGCGGACCTTCCTTC
CCGCGGCCTGCTGCCGGCTCTGCGGCCTCTTCCGCGTCTTCGCCTTCGCCCTCAGACGAGTCGGATCTCC
CTTTGGGCCGCCTCCCCGCATGGTACCTGCAGGGATCGATCACTGAGGTACCTTTAAGACCAATGACTTA
CAAGGCAGCTGTAGATCTTAGCCACTTTTTAAAAGAAAAGGGGGGACTGGAAGGGCTAATTCACTCCCAA
CGAAGACAAGATCTGCTTTTTGCTTGTACTGGGTCTCTCTGGTTAGACCAGATCTGAGCCTGGGAGCTCT
CTGGCTAACTAGGGAACCCACTGCTTAAGCCTCAATAAAGCTTGCCTTGAGTGCTTCAAGTAGTGTGTGC
CCGTCTGTTGTGTGACTCTGGTAACTAGAGATCCCTCAGACCCTTTTAGTCAGTGTGGAAAATCTCTAGC
AGCATCTAGAATTAATTCCGTGTATTCTATAGTGTCACCTAAATCGTATGTGTATGATACATAAGGTTAT
GTATTAATTGTAGCCGCGTTCTAACGACAATATGTACAAGCCTAATTGTGTAGCATCTGGCTTACTGAAG
CAGACCCTATCATCTCTCTCGTAAACTGCCGTCAGAGTCGGTTTGGTTGGACGAACCTTCTGAGTTTCTG
GTAACGCCGTCCCGCACCCGGAAATGGTCAGCGAACCAATCAGCAGGGTCATCGCTAGCCAGATCCTCTA
CGCCGGACGCATCGTGGCCGGCATCACCGGCGCCACAGGTGCGGTTGCTGGCGCCTATATCGCCGACATC
ACCGATGGGGAAGATCGGGCTCGCCACTTCGGGCTCATGAGCGCTTGTTTCGGCGTGGGTATGGTGGCAG
GCCCCGTGGCCGGGGGACTGTTGGGCGCCATCTCCTTGCATGCACCATTCCTTGCGGCGGCGGTGCTCAA
CGGCCTCAACCTACTACTGGGCTGCTTCCTAATGCAGGAGTCGCATAAGGGAGAGCGTCGAATGGTGCAC
TCTCAGTACAATCTGCTCTGATGCCGCATAGTTAAGCCAGCCCCGACACCCGCCAACACCCGCTGACGCG
CCCTGACGGGCTTGTCTGCTCCCGGCATCCGCTTACAGACAAGCTGTGACCGTCT
