>Addgene plasmid #70224 | pHRm-NLS-dCas9-GFP11x7-NLS | depositor partial sequence | sequence record 127370 | pHRm-NLS-dCas9-GFP11x7-NLS sequence 5599 bps
ATGCCCAAGAAGAAGCGCAAGGTGGGACGCGTCTGCAGGATATCAAGCTTGCGGTACCGCGGGCCCGGGA
TCGCCACCATGGACAAGAAGTACAGCATCGGCCTGGCCATCGGCACCAACTCTGTGGGCTGGGCCGTGAT
CACCGACGAGTACAAGGTGCCCAGCAAGAAATTCAAGGTGCTGGGCAACACCGACCGGCACAGCATCAAG
AAGAACCTGATCGGCGCCCTGCTGTTCGACAGCGGAGAAACAGCCGAGGCCACCCGGCTGAAGAGAACCG
CCAGAAGAAGATACACCAGACGGAAGAACCGGATCTGCTATCTGCAAGAGATCTTCAGCAACGAGATGGC
CAAGGTGGACGACAGCTTCTTCCACAGACTGGAAGAGTCCTTCCTGGTGGAAGAGGATAAGAAGCACGAG
CGGCACCCCATCTTCGGCAACATCGTGGACGAGGTGGCCTACCACGAGAAGTACCCCACCATCTACCACC
TGAGAAAGAAACTGGTGGACAGCACCGACAAGGCCGACCTGCGGCTGATCTATCTGGCCCTGGCCCACAT
GATCAAGTTCCGGGGCCACTTCCTGATCGAGGGCGACCTGAACCCCGACAACAGCGACGTGGACAAGCTG
TTCATCCAGCTGGTGCAGACCTACAACCAGCTGTTCGAGGAAAACCCCATCAACGCCAGCGGCGTGGACG
CCAAGGCCATCCTGTCTGCCAGACTGAGCAAGAGCAGACGGCTGGAAAATCTGATCGCCCAGCTGCCCGG
CGAGAAGAAGAATGGCCTGTTCGGCAACCTGATTGCCCTGAGCCTGGGCCTGACCCCCAACTTCAAGAGC
AACTTCGACCTGGCCGAGGATGCCAAACTGCAGCTGAGCAAGGACACCTACGACGACGACCTGGACAACC
TGCTGGCCCAGATCGGCGACCAGTACGCCGACCTGTTTCTGGCCGCCAAGAACCTGTCCGACGCCATCCT
GCTGAGCGACATCCTGAGAGTGAACACCGAGATCACCAAGGCCCCCCTGAGCGCCTCTATGATCAAGAGA
TACGACGAGCACCACCAGGACCTGACCCTGCTGAAAGCTCTCGTGCGGCAGCAGCTGCCTGAGAAGTACA
AAGAGATTTTCTTCGACCAGAGCAAGAACGGCTACGCCGGCTACATCGATGGCGGAGCCAGCCAGGAAGA
GTTCTACAAGTTCATCAAGCCCATCCTGGAAAAGATGGACGGCACCGAGGAACTGCTCGTGAAGCTGAAC
AGAGAGGACCTGCTGCGGAAGCAGCGGACCTTCGACAACGGCAGCATCCCCCACCAGATCCACCTGGGAG
AGCTGCACGCCATTCTGCGGCGGCAGGAAGATTTTTACCCATTCCTGAAGGACAACCGGGAAAAGATCGA
GAAGATCCTGACCTTCCGCATCCCCTACTACGTGGGCCCTCTGGCCAGGGGAAACAGCAGATTCGCCTGG
ATGACCAGAAAGAGCGAGGAAACCATCACCCCCTGGAACTTCGAGGAAGTGGTGGACAAGGGCGCCAGCG
CCCAGAGCTTCATCGAGCGGATGACCAACTTCGATAAGAACCTGCCCAACGAGAAGGTGCTGCCCAAGCA
CAGCCTGCTGTACGAGTACTTCACCGTGTACAACGAGCTGACCAAAGTGAAATACGTGACCGAGGGAATG
AGAAAGCCCGCCTTCCTGAGCGGCGAGCAGAAAAAAGCCATCGTGGACCTGCTGTTCAAGACCAACCGGA
AAGTGACCGTGAAGCAGCTGAAAGAGGACTACTTCAAGAAAATCGAGTGCTTCGACTCCGTGGAAATCTC
CGGCGTGGAAGATCGGTTCAACGCCTCCCTGGGCACATACCACGATCTGCTGAAAATTATCAAGGACAAG
GACTTCCTGGACAATGAGGAAAACGAGGACATTCTGGAAGATATCGTGCTGACCCTGACACTGTTTGAGG
ACAGAGAGATGATCGAGGAACGGCTGAAAACCTATGCCCACCTGTTCGACGACAAAGTGATGAAGCAGCT
GAAGCGGCGGAGATACACCGGCTGGGGCAGGCTGAGCCGGAAGCTGATCAACGGCATCCGGGACAAGCAG
TCCGGCAAGACAATCCTGGATTTCCTGAAGTCCGACGGCTTCGCCAACAGAAACTTCATGCAGCTGATCC
ACGACGACAGCCTGACCTTTAAAGAGGACATCCAGAAAGCCCAGGTGTCCGGCCAGGGCGATAGCCTGCA
CGAGCACATTGCCAATCTGGCCGGCAGCCCCGCCATTAAGAAGGGCATCCTGCAGACAGTGAAGGTGGTG
GACGAGCTCGTGAAAGTGATGGGCCGGCACAAGCCCGAGAACATCGTGATCGAAATGGCCAGAGAGAACC
AGACCACCCAGAAGGGACAGAAGAACAGCCGCGAGAGAATGAAGCGGATCGAAGAGGGCATCAAAGAGCT
GGGCAGCCAGATCCTGAAAGAACACCCCGTGGAAAACACCCAGCTGCAGAACGAGAAGCTGTACCTGTAC
TACCTGCAGAATGGGCGGGATATGTACGTGGACCAGGAACTGGACATCAACCGGCTGTCCGACTACGATG
TGGACGCTATCGTGCCTCAGAGCTTTCTGAAGGACGACTCCATCGATAACAAAGTGCTGACTCGGAGCGA
CAAGAACCGGGGCAAGAGCGACAACGTGCCCTCCGAAGAGGTCGTGAAGAAGATGAAGAACTACTGGCGC
CAGCTGCTGAATGCCAAGCTGATTACCCAGAGGAAGTTCGACAATCTGACCAAGGCCGAGAGAGGCGGCC
TGAGCGAACTGGATAAGGCCGGCTTCATCAAGAGACAGCTGGTGGAAACCCGGCAGATCACAAAGCACGT
GGCACAGATCCTGGACTCCCGGATGAACACTAAGTACGACGAGAACGACAAACTGATCCGGGAAGTGAAA
GTGATCACCCTGAAGTCCAAGCTGGTGTCCGATTTCCGGAAGGATTTCCAGTTTTACAAAGTGCGCGAGA
TCAACAACTACCACCACGCCCACGACGCCTACCTGAACGCCGTCGTGGGAACCGCCCTGATCAAAAAGTA
CCCTAAGCTGGAAAGCGAGTTCGTGTACGGCGACTACAAGGTGTACGACGTGCGGAAGATGATCGCCAAG
AGCGAGCAGGAAATCGGCAAGGCTACCGCCAAGTACTTCTTCTACAGCAACATCATGAACTTTTTCAAGA
CCGAGATTACCCTGGCCAACGGCGAGATCCGGAAGCGGCCTCTGATCGAGACAAACGGCGAAACAGGCGA
GATCGTGTGGGATAAGGGCCGGGACTTTGCCACCGTGCGGAAAGTGCTGTCTATGCCCCAAGTGAATATC
GTGAAAAAGACCGAGGTGCAGACAGGCGGCTTCAGCAAAGAGTCTATCCTGCCCAAGAGGAACAGCGACA
AGCTGATCGCCAGAAAGAAGGACTGGGACCCTAAGAAGTACGGCGGCTTCGACAGCCCCACCGTGGCCTA
TTCTGTGCTGGTGGTGGCCAAAGTGGAAAAGGGCAAGTCCAAGAAACTGAAGAGTGTGAAAGAGCTGCTG
GGGATCACCATCATGGAAAGAAGCAGCTTCGAGAAGAATCCCATCGACTTTCTGGAAGCCAAGGGCTACA
AAGAAGTGAAAAAGGACCTGATCATCAAGCTGCCTAAGTACTCCCTGTTCGAGCTGGAAAACGGCCGGAA
GAGAATGCTGGCCTCTGCCGGCGAACTGCAGAAGGGAAACGAACTGGCCCTGCCCTCCAAATATGTGAAC
TTCCTGTACCTGGCCAGCCACTATGAGAAGCTGAAGGGCTCCCCCGAGGATAATGAGCAGAAACAGCTGT
TTGTGGAACAGCACAAACACTACCTGGACGAGATCATCGAGCAGATCAGCGAGTTCTCCAAGAGAGTGAT
CCTGGCCGACGCTAATCTGGACAAGGTGCTGAGCGCCTACAACAAGCACAGAGACAAGCCTATCAGAGAG
CAGGCCGAGAATATCATCCACCTGTTTACCCTGACCAATCTGGGAGCCCCTGCCGCCTTCAAGTACTTTG
ACACCACCATCGACCGGAAGAGGTACACCAGCACCAAAGAGGTGCTGGACGCCACCCTGATCCACCAGAG
CATCACCGGCCTGTACGAGACACGGATCGACCTGTCTCAGCTGGGAGGCGACGCCTATCCCTATGACGTG
CCCGATTATGCCAGCCTGGGCAGCGGCTCCCCCAAGAAAAAACGCAAGGTGGAAGATCCTAAGAAAAAGC
GGAAAGTGGACGGCATTGGTAGTGGGAGCAACGGCAGCAGCGGATCCATGCGTGACCACATGGTCCTTCA
TGAGTATGTAAATGCTGCTGGGATTACAGGTGGCTCTGGAGGTAGAGATCATATGGTTCTCCACGAATAC
GTTAACGCCGCAGGCATCACTGGCGGTAGTGGAGGACGCGACCATATGGTACTACATGAATATGTCAATG
CAGCCGGAATAACCGGAGGGTCCGGAGGCCGGGATCACATGGTGCTGCATGAGTATGTGAACGCGGCGGG
TATAACTGGTGGGTCGGGCGGACGAGACCATATGGTGCTTCACGAATACGTAAACGCAGCTGGCATTACT
GGCGGATCAGGTGGCAGGGATCACATGGTACTCCATGAGTACGTGAACGCTGCTGGAATCACAGGCGGTA
GCGGCGGTCGGGACCATATGGTCCTGCACGAATATGTCAATGCTGCCGGTATCACCGCGGCCGCAAGGTG
GAGGTGGACCCAAGAAGAAGCGCAAGGTGGGAAGCGGAGCTACTAACTTCAGCCTGCTGAAGCAGGCTGG
AGACGTGGAGGAGAACCCTGGACCTGCACCAGGAAGTATGAGCGAGCTGATTAAGGAGAACATGCACATG
AAGCTGTACATGGAGGGCACCGTGGACAACCATCACTTCAAGTGCACATCCGAGGGCGAAGGCAAGCCCT
ACGAGGGCACCCAGACCATGAGAATCAAGGTGGTCGAGGGCGGCCCTCTCCCCTTCGCCTTCGACATCCT
GGCTACTAGCTTCCTCTACGGCAGCAAGACCTTCATCAACCACACCCAGGGCATCCCCGACTTCTTCAAG
CAGTCCTTCCCTGAGGGCTTCACATGGGAGAGAGTCACCACATACGAAGACGGGGGCGTGCTGACCGCTA
CCCAGGACACCAGCCTCCAGGACGGCTGCCTCATCTACAACGTCAAGATCAGAGGGGTGAACTTCACATC
CAACGGCCCTGTGATGCAGAAGAAAACACTCGGCTGGGAGGCCTTCACCGAGACGCTGTACCCCGCTGAC
GGCGGCCTGGAAGGCAGAAACGACATGGCCCTGAAGCTCGTGGGCGGGAGCCATCTGATCGCAAACATCA
AGACCACATATAGATCCAAGAAACCCGCTAAGAACCTCAAGATGCCTGGCGTCTACTATGTGGACTACAG
ACTGGAAAGAATCAAGGAGGCCAACAACGAGACCTACGTCGAGCAGCACGAGGTGGCAGTGGCCAGATAC
TGCGACCTCCCTAGCAAACTGGGGCACAAGCTTAATGGTGGAGGTCCAAAAAAGAAAAGGAAGGTCTAA
