>Addgene plasmid #70224 | pHRm-NLS-dCas9-GFP11x7-NLS | addgene partial sequence | sequence record 129953 | mTagBFP-R 5'-gtgccctccatgtacagctt-3'
GCTCGCTCATACTTCCTGGTGCAGGTCCAGGGTTCTCCTCCACGTCTCCAGCCTGCTTCAGCAGGCTGAA
GTTAGTAGCTCCGCTTCCCACCTTGCGCTTCTTCTTGGGTCCACCTCCACCTTGCGGCCGCGGTGATACC
GGCAGCATTGACATATTCGTGCAGGACCATATGGTCCCGACCGCCGCTACCGCCTGTGATTCCAGCAGCG
TTCACGTACTCATGGAGTACCATGTGATCCCTGCCACCTGATCCGCCAGTAATGCCAGCTGCGTTTACGT
ATTCGTGAAGCACCATATGGTCTCGTCCGCCCGACCCACCAGTTATACCCGCCGCGTTCACATACTCATG
CAGCACCATGTGATCCCGGCCTCCGGACCCTCCGGTTATTCCGGCTGCATTGACATATTCATGTAGTACC
ATATGGTCGCGTCCTCCACTACCGCCAGTGATGCCTGCGGCGTTAACGTATTCGTGGAGAACCATATGAT
CTCTACCTCCAGAGCCACCTGTAATCCCAGCAGCATTTACATACTCATGAAGGACCATGTGGTCACGCAT
GGATCCGCTGCTGCCGTTGCTCCCACTACCAATGCCGTCCACTTTCCGCTTTTTCTTAGGATCTTCCACC
TTGCGTTTTTTCTTGGGGGAGCCGCTGCCCAGGCTGGCATAATCGGGCACGTCATAGGGATAGGCGTCGC
CTCCCAGCTGAGACAGGTCGATCCGTGTCTCGTACAGGCCGGTGATGCTCTGGTGGATCAGGGTGGCGTC
CAGCACCTCTTTGGTGCTGGTGTACCTCTTCCGGTCGATGGTGGTGTCAAAGTACTTGAAGGCGGCAGGG
GCTCCCAGATT
