>Addgene plasmid #70224 | pHRm-NLS-dCas9-GFP11x7-NLS | addgene partial sequence | sequence record 129954 | hSpCas9-R1 5'-CGCTCGTGCTTCTTATCCTC-3'
GCTGTCGTCCACCTTGGCCATCTCGTTGCTGAAGATCTCTTGCAGATAGCAGATCCGGTTCTTCCGTCTG
GTGTATCTTCTTCTGGCGGTTCTCTTCAGCCGGGTGGCCTCGGCTGTTTCTCCGCTGTCGAACAGCAGGG
CGCCGATCAGGTTCTTCTTGATGCTGTGCCGGTCGGTGTTGCCCAGCACCTTGAATTTCTTGCTGGGCAC
CTTGTACTCGTCGGTGATCACGGCCCAGCCCACAGAGTTGGTGCCGATGGCCAGGCCGATGCTGTACTTC
TTGTCCATGGTGGCGATCCCGGGCCCGCGGTACCGCAAGCTTGATATCCTGCAGACGCGTCCCACCTTGC
GCTTCTTCTTGGGCATGGTGGCGCGCGTAGCCTAGGCCTCCAAAAAAGCCTCCTCACTACTTCTGGAATA
GCTCAGAGGCAGAGGCGGCCTCGGCCTCTGCATAAATAAAAAAAATTAGTCAGCCATGGGGCGGAGAATG
GGCGGAACTGGGCGGAGTTAGGGGCGGGATGGGCGGAGTTAGGGGCGGGACTATGGTTGCTGACTAATTG
AGATGCATGCTTTGCATACTTCTGCCTGCCTGAATTCGATATCAAGCTTATCGATCCAAACTGGATCTCT
GCTGTCCCTGTAATAAACCCGAAAATTTTGAATTTTTGTAATTTGTTTTTGTAATTCTTTAGTTTGTATG
TCTGTTGCTATTATGTCTACTATTCTTTCCCCTGCACTGTACC
