>Addgene plasmid #70224 | pHRm-NLS-dCas9-GFP11x7-NLS | addgene partial sequence | sequence record 130469 | dCas9-R2 5'-GGGTTTCCACCAGCTGTCTC-3'
TTCGCTCAGGCCGCCTCTCTCGGCCTTGGTCAGATTGTCGAACTTCCTCTGGGTAATCAGCTTGGCATTC
AGCAGCTGGCGCCAGTAGTTCTTCATCTTCTTCACGACCTCTTCGGAGGGCACGTTGTCGCTCTTGCCCC
GGTTCTTGTCGCTCCGAGTCAGCACTTTGTTATCGATGGAGTCGTCCTTCAGAAAGCTCTGAGGCACGAT
AGCGTCCACATCGTAGTCGGACAGCCGGTTGATGTCCAGTTCCTGGTCCACGTACATATCCCGCCCATTC
TGCAGGTAGTACAGGTACAGCTTCTCGTTCTGCAGCTGGGTGTTTTCCACGGGGTGTTCTTTCAGGATCT
GGCTGCCCAGCTCTTTGATGCCCTCTTCGATCCGCTTCATTCTCTCGCGGCTGTTCTTCTGTCCCTTCTG
GGTGGTCTGGTTCTCTCTGGCCATTTCGATCACGATGTTCTCGGGCTTGTGCCGGCCCATCACTTTCACG
AGCTCGTCCACCACCTTCACTGTCTGCAGGATGCCCTTCTTAATGGCGGGGCTGCCGGCCAGATTGGCAA
TGTGCTCGTGCAGGCTATCGCCCTGGCCGGACACCTGGGCTTTCTGGATGTCCTCTTTAAAGGTCAGGCT
GTCGTCGTGGATCAGCTGCATGAAGTTTCTGTTGGCGAAGCCGTCGGACTTCAGGAAATCCAGGATTGTC
TTGCCGGACTGCTTGTCCCGGATGCCGTTGATCAGCTTCCGGCTCAGCCTGCCCCAGCCGGTGTATCTCC
GCCGCTTCAGCTGCTTCATCACTTTGTCGTCGAACAGGTGGGCATAGGTTTTCAGCCGTTCCTCGATCAT
CTCTCTGTCCTCAAACAGTGTCAGGGTCAGCACGATATCTTCCAGAATGTCCTCGTT
